LOCUS       Exported 6907 bp ds-DNA circular SYN 13-MAY-2021
DEFINITION  Retroviral expression vector driving CH3 domain fragment of human
            p300 (EP300), with N-terminal FLAG tag..
ACCESSION   .
VERSION     .
KEYWORDS    pLB(N)CX-FLAG-CH3
SOURCE      synthetic DNA construct
  ORGANISM  synthetic DNA construct
REFERENCE   1 (bases 1 to 6907)
  AUTHORS   Borger DR, DeCaprio JA
  TITLE     Targeting of p300/CREB binding protein coactivators by simian virus
            40 is mediated through p53.
  JOURNAL   J Virol. 2006 May . 80(9):4292-303.
  PUBMED    16611888
REFERENCE   2 (bases 1 to 6907)
  AUTHORS   .
  TITLE     Direct Submission
  JOURNAL   Exported May 13, 2021 from SnapGene Server 1.1.58
            http://www.snapgene.com
FEATURES             Location/Qualifiers
     source          1..6907
                     /organism="synthetic DNA construct"
                     /mol_type="other DNA"
     enhancer        1..380
                     /label=CMV enhancer
                     /note="human cytomegalovirus immediate early enhancer"
     promoter        381..584
                     /label=CMV promoter
                     /note="human cytomegalovirus (CMV) immediate early
                     promoter"
     primer_bind     535..555
                     /label=CMV-F
                     /note="Human CMV immediate early promoter, forward primer"
     primer_bind     581..605
                     /label=LNCX
                     /note="Human CMV promoter, forward primer"
     CDS             699..722
                     /codon_start=1
                     /product="FLAG(R) epitope tag, followed by an enterokinase
                     cleavage site"
                     /label=FLAG
                     /translation="DYKDDDDK"
     LTR             1419..2012
                     /note="long terminal repeat from Moloney murine leukemia
                     virus"
     primer_bind     complement(2115..2137)
                     /label=pGEX 3'
                     /note="pGEX vectors, reverse primer"
     misc_feature    2223..2363
                     /label=bom
                     /note="basis of mobility region from pBR322"
     primer_bind     2278..2297
                     /label=pRS-marker
                     /note="pRS vectors, use to sequence yeast selectable
                     marker"
     primer_bind     complement(2378..2395)
                     /label=L4440
                     /note="L4440 vector, forward primer"
     rep_origin      complement(2549..3137)
                     /direction=LEFT
                     /label=ori
                     /note="high-copy-number ColE1/pMB1/pBR322/pUC origin of
                     replication"
     primer_bind     complement(2629..2648)
                     /label=pBR322ori-F
                     /note="pBR322 origin, forward primer"
     CDS             complement(3308..4168)
                     /codon_start=1
                     /gene="bla"
                     /product="beta-lactamase"
                     /label=AmpR
                     /note="confers resistance to ampicillin, carbenicillin, and
                     related antibiotics"
                     /translation="MSIQHFRVALIPFFAAFCLPVFAHPETLVKVKDAEDQLGARVGYI
                     ELDLNSGKILESFRPEERFPMMSTFKVLLCGAVLSRVDAGQEQLGRRIHYSQNDLVEYS
                     PVTEKHLTDGMTVRELCSAAITMSDNTAANLLLTTIGGPKELTAFLHNMGDHVTRLDRW
                     EPELNEAIPNDERDTTMPAAMATTLRKLLTGELLTLASRQQLIDWMEADKVAGPLLRSA
                     LPAGWFIADKSGAGERGSRGIIAALGPDGKPSRIVVIYTTGSQATMDERNRQIAEIGAS
                     LIKHW"
     primer_bind     3931..3950
                     /label=Amp-R
                     /note="Ampicillin resistance gene, reverse primer"
     promoter        complement(4169..4273)
                     /gene="bla"
                     /label=AmpR promoter
     primer_bind     4341..4359
                     /label=pBRforEco
                     /note="pBR322 vectors, upsteam of EcoRI site, forward
                     primer"
     LTR             4931..5106
                     /label=5' LTR (truncated)
                     /note="truncated long terminal repeat from Moloney murine
                     sarcoma virus"
     misc_feature    5169..5368
                     /label=MMLV Psi
                     /note="packaging signal of Moloney murine leukemia virus
                     (MMLV)"
     CDS             5569..5985
                     /label=gag (truncated)
                     /note="truncated Moloney murine leukemia virus (MMLV) gag
                     gene lacking the start codon"
     primer_bind     5915..5937
                     /label=pLXSN 5'
                     /note="Murine stem cell virus, forward primer. Also called
                     MSCV"
     primer_bind     5953..5969
                     /label=pBABE 5'
                     /note="Psi packaging signal, forward primer for pBABE
                     vectors"
     CDS             6028..6426
                     /codon_start=1
                     /gene="Aspergillus terreus BSD"
                     /product="blasticidin S deaminase"
                     /label=BSD
                     /note="confers resistance to blasticidin"
                     /translation="MAKPLSQEESTLIERATATINSIPISEDYSVASAALSSDGRIFTG
                     VNVYHFTGGPCAELVVLGTAAAAAAGNLTCIVAIGNENRGILSPCGRCRQVLLDLHPGI
                     KAIVKDSDGQPTAVGIRELLPSGYVWEG"
ORIGIN
        1 gacattgatt attgactagt tattaatagt aatcaattac ggggtcatta gttcatagcc
       61 catatatgga gttccgcgtt acataactta cggtaaatgg cccgcctggc tgaccgccca
      121 acgacccccg cccattgacg tcaataatga cgtatgttcc catagtaacg ccaataggga
      181 ctttccattg acgtcaatgg gtggagtatt tacggtaaac tgcccacttg gcagtacatc
      241 aagtgtatca tatgccaagt acgcccccta ttgacgtcaa tgacggtaaa tggcccgcct
      301 ggcattatgc ccagtacatg accttatggg actttcctac ttggcagtac atctacgtat
      361 tagtcatcgc tattaccatg gtgatgcggt tttggcagta catcaatggg cgtggatagc
      421 ggtttgactc acggggattt ccaagtctcc accccattga cgtcaatggg agtttgtttt
      481 ggcaccaaaa tcaacgggac tttccaaaat gtcgtaacaa ctccgcccca ttgacgcaaa
      541 tgggcggtag gcgtgtacgg tgggaggtct atataagcag agctcgttta gtgaaccgtc
      601 agatcgcctg gagacgccat ccacgctgtt ttgacctcca tagaagacac cgggaccgat
      661 ccagcctccg cggccccaag cttggatcct gaaccatgga ctacaaggac gacgatgaca
      721 agtcggccgc tggaggaggc cttggcttag atgatgagag caacaaccag caggctgcag
      781 ccacccagag cccaggcgat tctcgccgcc tgagtatcca gcgctgcatc cagtctctgg
      841 tccatgcttg ccagtgtcgg aatgccaatt gctcactgcc atcctgccag aagatgaagc
      901 gggttgtgca gcataccaag ggttgcaaac ggaaaaccaa tggcgggtgc cccatctgca
      961 agcagctcat tgccctctgc tgctaccatg ccaagcactg ccaggagaac aaatgcccgg
     1021 tgccgttctg cctaaacatc aagcagaagc tccggcagca acagctgcag caccgactac
     1081 agcaggccca aatgcttcgc aggaggatgg ccagcatgca gcggactggt gtggttgggc
     1141 agcaacaggg cctcccttcc cccactcctg ccactccaac gacaccaact ggccaacagc
     1201 caaccacccc gcagacgccc cagcccactt ctcagcctca gcctacccct cccaatagca
     1261 tgccacccta cttgcccagg actcaagctg ctggccctgt gtcccagggt aaggcagcag
     1321 gccaggtgac ccctccaacc cctcctcaga cttaggaatt caagcttgtt aacatcgata
     1381 aaataaaaga ttttatttag tctccagaaa aaggggggaa tgaaagaccc cacctgtagg
     1441 tttggcaagc tagcttaagt aacgccattt tgcaaggcat ggaaaaatac ataactgaga
     1501 atagagaagt tcagatcaag gtcaggaaca gatggaacag ctgaatatgg gccaaacagg
     1561 atatctgtgg taagcagttc ctgccccggc tcagggccaa gaacagatgg aacagctgaa
     1621 tatgggccaa acaggatatc tgtggtaagc agttcctgcc ccggctcagg gccaagaaca
     1681 gatggtcccc agatgcggtc cagccctcag cagtttctag agaaccatca gatgtttcca
     1741 gggtgcccca aggacctgaa atgaccctgt gccttatttg aactaaccaa tcagttcgct
     1801 tctcgcttct gttcgcgcgc ttctgctccc cgagctcaat aaaagagccc acaacccctc
     1861 actcggggcg ccagtcctcc gattgactga gtcgcccggg tacccgtgta tccaataaac
     1921 cctcttgcag ttgcatccga cttgtggtct cgctgttcct tgggagggtc tcctctgagt
     1981 gattgactac ccgtcagcgg gggtctttca tttgggggct cgtccgggat cgggagaccc
     2041 ctgcccaggg accaccgacc caccaccggg aggtaagctg gctgcctcgc gcgtttcggt
     2101 gatgacggtg aaaacctctg acacatgcag ctcccggaga cggtcacagc ttgtctgtaa
     2161 gcggatgccg ggagcagaca agcccgtcag ggcgcgtcag cgggtgttgg cgggtgtcgg
     2221 ggcgcagcca tgacccagtc acgtagcgat agcggagtgt atactggctt aactatgcgg
     2281 catcagagca gattgtactg agagtgcacc atatgcggtg tgaaataccg cacagatgcg
     2341 taaggagaaa ataccgcatc aggcgctctt ccgcttcctc gctcactgac tcgctgcgct
     2401 cggtcgttcg gctgcggcga gcggtatcag ctcactcaaa ggcggtaata cggttatcca
     2461 cagaatcagg ggataacgca ggaaagaaca tgtgagcaaa aggccagcaa aaggccagga
     2521 accgtaaaaa ggccgcgttg ctggcgtttt tccataggct ccgcccccct gacgagcatc
     2581 acaaaaatcg acgctcaagt cagaggtggc gaaacccgac aggactataa agataccagg
     2641 cgtttccccc tggaagctcc ctcgtgcgct ctcctgttcc gaccctgccg cttaccggat
     2701 acctgtccgc ctttctccct tcgggaagcg tggcgctttc tcatagctca cgctgtaggt
     2761 atctcagttc ggtgtaggtc gttcgctcca agctgggctg tgtgcacgaa ccccccgttc
     2821 agcccgaccg ctgcgcctta tccggtaact atcgtcttga gtccaacccg gtaagacacg
     2881 acttatcgcc actggcagca gccactggta acaggattag cagagcgagg tatgtaggcg
     2941 gtgctacaga gttcttgaag tggtggccta actacggcta cactagaagg acagtatttg
     3001 gtatctgcgc tctgctgaag ccagttacct tcggaaaaag agttggtagc tcttgatccg
     3061 gcaaacaaac caccgctggt agcggtggtt tttttgtttg caagcagcag attacgcgca
     3121 gaaaaaaagg atctcaagaa gatcctttga tcttttctac ggggtctgac gctcagtgga
     3181 acgaaaactc acgttaaggg attttggtca tgagattatc aaaaaggatc ttcacctaga
     3241 tccttttaaa ttaaaaatga agttttaaat caatctaaag tatatatgag taaacttggt
     3301 ctgacagtta ccaatgctta atcagtgagg cacctatctc agcgatctgt ctatttcgtt
     3361 catccatagt tgcctgactc cccgtcgtgt agataactac gatacgggag ggcttaccat
     3421 ctggccccag tgctgcaatg ataccgcgag acccacgctc accggctcca gatttatcag
     3481 caataaacca gccagccgga agggccgagc gcagaagtgg tcctgcaact ttatccgcct
     3541 ccatccagtc tattaattgt tgccgggaag ctagagtaag tagttcgcca gttaatagtt
     3601 tgcgcaacgt tgttgccatt gctgcaggca tcgtggtgtc acgctcgtcg tttggtatgg
     3661 cttcattcag ctccggttcc caacgatcaa ggcgagttac atgatccccc atgttgtgca
     3721 aaaaagcggt tagctccttc ggtcctccga tcgttgtcag aagtaagttg gccgcagtgt
     3781 tatcactcat ggttatggca gcactgcata attctcttac tgtcatgcca tccgtaagat
     3841 gcttttctgt gactggtgag tactcaacca agtcattctg agaatagtgt atgcggcgac
     3901 cgagttgctc ttgcccggcg tcaacacggg ataataccgc gccacatagc agaactttaa
     3961 aagtgctcat cattggaaaa cgttcttcgg ggcgaaaact ctcaaggatc ttaccgctgt
     4021 tgagatccag ttcgatgtaa cccactcgtg cacccaactg atcttcagca tcttttactt
     4081 tcaccagcgt ttctgggtga gcaaaaacag gaaggcaaaa tgccgcaaaa aagggaataa
     4141 gggcgacacg gaaatgttga atactcatac tcttcctttt tcaatattat tgaagcattt
     4201 atcagggtta ttgtctcatg agcggataca tatttgaatg tatttagaaa aataaacaaa
     4261 taggggttcc gcgcacattt ccccgaaaag tgccacctga cgtctaagaa accattatta
     4321 tcatgacatt aacctataaa aataggcgta tcacgaggcc ctttcgtctt caagaattca
     4381 taccagatca ccgaaaactg tcctccaaat gtgtccccct cacactccca aattcgcggg
     4441 cttctgcctc ttagaccact ctaccctatt ccccacactc accggagcca aagccgcggc
     4501 ccttccgttt ctttgctttt gaaagacccc acccgtaggt ggcaagctag cttaagtaac
     4561 gccactttgc aaggcatgga aaaatacata actgagaata gaaaagttca gatcaaggtc
     4621 aggaacaaag aaacagctga ataccaaaca ggatatctgt ggtaagcggt tcctgccccg
     4681 gctcagggcc aagaacagat gagacagctg agtgatgggc caaacaggat atctgtggta
     4741 agcagttcct gccccggctc ggggccaaga acagatggtc cccagatgcg gtccagccct
     4801 cagcagtttc tagtgaatca tcagatgttt ccagggtgcc ccaaggacct gaaaatgacc
     4861 ctgtacctta tttgaactaa ccaatcagtt cgcttctcgc ttctgttcgc gcgcttccgc
     4921 tctccgagct caataaaaga gcccacaacc cctcactcgg cgcgccagtc ttccgataga
     4981 ctgcgtcgcc cgggtacccg tattcccaat aaagcctctt gctgtttgca tccgaatcgt
     5041 ggtctcgctg ttccttggga gggtctcctc tgagtgattg actacccacg acgggggtct
     5101 ttcatttggg ggctcgtccg ggatttggag acccctgccc agggaccacc gacccaccac
     5161 cgggaggtaa gctggccagc aacttatctg tgtctgtccg attgtctagt gtctatgttt
     5221 gatgttatgc gcctgcgtct gtactagtta gctaactagc tctgtatctg gcggacccgt
     5281 ggtggaactg acgagttctg aacacccggc cgcaaccctg ggagacgtcc cagggacttt
     5341 gggggccgtt tttgtggccc gacctgagga agggagtcga tgtggaatcc gaccccgtca
     5401 ggatatgtgg ttctggtagg agacgagaac ctaaaacagt tcccgcctcc gtctgaattt
     5461 ttgctttcgg tttggaaccg aagccgcgcg tcttgtctgc tgcagcgctg cagcatcgtt
     5521 ctgtgttgtc tctgtctgac tgtgtttctg tatttgtctg aaaattaggg ccagactgtt
     5581 accactccct taagtttgac cttaggtcac tggaaagatg tcgagcggat cgctcacaac
     5641 cagtcggtag atgtcaagaa gagacgttgg gttaccttct gctctgcaga atggccaacc
     5701 tttaacgtcg gatggccgcg agacggcacc tttaaccgag acctcatcac ccaggttaag
     5761 atcaaggtct tttcacctgg cccgcatgga cacccagacc aggtccccta catcgtgacc
     5821 tgggaagcct tggcttttga cccccctccc tgggtcaagc cctttgtaca ccctaagcct
     5881 ccgcctcctc ttcctccatc cgccccgtct ctcccccttg aacctcctcg ttcgaccccg
     5941 cctcgatcct ccctttatcc agccctcact ccttctctag gcgccggaat tccgatctga
     6001 tcaagagaca ggatggggtc gtttcgcatg gccaagcctt tgtctcaaga agaatccacc
     6061 ctcattgaaa gagcaacggc tacaatcaac agcatcccca tctctgaaga ctacagcgtc
     6121 gccagcgcag ctctctctag cgacggccgc atcttcactg gtgtcaatgt atatcatttt
     6181 actgggggac cttgtgcaga actcgtggtg ctgggcactg ctgctgctgc ggcagctggc
     6241 aacctgactt gtatcgtcgc gatcggaaat gagaacaggg gcatcttgag cccctgcgga
     6301 cggtgccgac aggtgcttct cgatctgcat cctgggatca aagccatagt gaaggacagt
     6361 gatggacagc cgacggcagt tgggattcgt gaattgctgc cctctggtta tgtgtgggag
     6421 ggctaagcgg gactctgggg ttcgaaatga ccgaccaagc gacgcccaac ctgccatcac
     6481 gagatttcga ttccaccgcc gccttctatg aaaggttggg cttcggaatc gttttccggg
     6541 acgccggctg gatgatcctc cagcgcgggg atctcatgct ggagttcttc gcccaccccg
     6601 ggctcgatcc cctcgcgagt tggttcagct gctgcctgag gctggacgac ctcgcggagt
     6661 tctaccggca gtgcaaatcc gtcggcatcc aggaaaccag cagcggctat ccgcgcatcc
     6721 atgcccccga actgcaggag tggggaggca cgatggccgc tttggtcgag gcggatccgg
     6781 ccattagcca tattattcat tggttatata gcataaatca atattggcta ttggccattg
     6841 catacgttgt atccatatca taatatgtac atttatattg gctcatgtcc aacattaccg
     6901 ccatgtt
//
