[The description below was written by a language model from this plasmid's Addgene catalogue record and the feature table of its GenBank file.]
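Description:
pLB(N)CX-FLAG-CH3 is a 6,907 bp gammaretroviral expression plasmid built on the pLB(N)CX backbone, an LNCX-style vector in which the drug marker is blasticidin resistance. In bacteria it is maintained through a high-copy ColE1/pUC-type origin (with the pBR322 bom region nearby) and selected with ampicillin via the bla gene and its own promoter.

The proviral portion begins with a truncated Moloney murine sarcoma virus 5' LTR, followed by the MMLV Psi packaging signal and a truncated gag segment lacking its start codon, which together allow the transcribed genome to be encapsidated when the plasmid is introduced into a packaging cell line that supplies the viral proteins in trans. Directly downstream lies the Aspergillus terreus blasticidin S deaminase gene. No separate promoter is annotated for it, so it is presumably expressed from the LTR-driven transcript, as is usual for this vector layout. An internal human CMV immediate-early enhancer and promoter then drive the payload: an N-terminal FLAG epitope (with enterokinase site) fused to a partial fragment of human EP300 (p300) comprising only the CH3 domain, described in the record as the SV40 large T antigen binding domain. The fragment was inserted at HindIII sites on both sides. The feature table annotates the FLAG tag but not the CH3 coding region itself, which presumably occupies the unannotated stretch before the MMLV 3' LTR that closes the provirus.

The construct is intended for stable retroviral delivery and blasticidin selection of mammalian cells expressing the isolated, epitope-tagged CH3 domain. It comes from work on how SV40 targets the p300/CBP coactivators.
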