Addgene plasmid #133718: pLB(N)CX-FLAG-CH3
Purpose: Retroviral expression vector driving CH3 domain fragment of human p300 (EP300), with N-terminal FLAG tag.
Depositing lab: James A. DeCaprio. Depositing organization: Dana-Farber Cancer Institute. Publication: Targeting of p300/CREB binding protein coactivators by simian virus 40 is mediated through p53. Borger DR, DeCaprio JA. J Virol. 2006 May . 80(9):4292-303. 10.1128/JVI.80.9.4292-4303.2006 PubMed 16611888.
Backbone
  Vector backbone: pLB(N)CX
  Total vector size (bp): 6907
  Vector type: Retroviral
  Selectable markers: Blasticidin
Growth in bacteria
  Bacterial resistance: Ampicillin, 100 μg/mL
  Growth temperature: 37°C
  Growth strain: NEB Stable
  Copy number: Unknown
Gene/Insert
  Gene/Insert name: EP300 (alt name: SV40 LT binding domain of p300 (CH3))
  Species: H. sapiens (human)
  Mutation: partial (not complete) p300 fragment, CH3 domain only
  Entrez Gene: EP300 (a.k.a. KAT3B, MKHK2, RSTS2, p300)
  Tag / fusion protein: Flag (N terminal on insert)
  Cloning method: Restriction Enzyme; 5′ cloning site HindIII (not destroyed); 3′ cloning site HindIII (not destroyed)
  Sequencing primers: 5′ pLNXC F - agctcgtttagtgaaccgtcagatcg; 3′ pLNCX R - acctacaggtggggtctttcattccc
Terms and licenses: Academic/Nonprofit Terms; Industry Terms: Not Available to Industry
Depositor comments: HMS clone ID number: HsCD00061640 Please see Supplemental Documents > Depositor Notes for more cloning information.
How to cite: pLB(N)CX-FLAG-CH3 was a gift from James A. DeCaprio (Addgene plasmid # 133718 ; http://n2t.net/addgene:133718 ; RRID:Addgene_133718)
